>Addgene plasmid #79653 | pEMS2045 | depositor full sequence | sequence record 156980 | pEMS2045 sequence 7048 bps
CTGCGCGCTCGCTCGCTCACTGAGGCCGCCCGGGCAAAGCCCGGGCGTCGGGCGACCTTTGGTCGCCCGG
CCTCAGTGAGCGAGCGAGCGCGCAGAGAGGGAGTGGCCAACTCCATCACTAGGGGTTCCTTGTAGTTAAT
GATTAACCCGCCATGCTACTTATCTACGTAGCCATGCTCTAGGAAGATCGGAATTCCCTAGGCCGGCCAC
GCGTGGACACATCGACCACATTGTATGTAGGTGGTGTTTGTTGAACCATTTTGTTGGCCTGGGAATGTGA
GGGTTGTGTATGTCAGGAGCGGTATGAAGGTGGCTGGTGGGTGCGTGTGTGTGTTTGTGGGCAGCACTGT
GTGCATAAGAACGAGCTGCGTGGTGCACTATTCAAATTTGACATTAGAATGCAGGGAGAGCCCCCTTGTA
GAAGTGTGACAAGATAACGCACTGACAGACTGCGAGGTTAACATAATTGTATCCTGTTGCTTTTTGCTGT
AATTGACAAATTATGTGACTATGAGTAGGGTGCACATGAAAAGGTGAGCAGGGAGATGCAGGGCGAGTCG
GGGATGGGGCATTGGAAGTGGTGGTCTCCCAACTAAAACCACCCCACTATCCTTGCCCCTCCCCCGTTCG
CCCCTCTGGGTCCCACTTTCTCACTCTCTGTGGGTGGCGACTATGTGGAAGTGGTGAGGTGAAGATACTG
TGAGCAGGACGGCGGGATGCCGGGAGCCGCTCTGGTCTGGGAGGAGAGATGGGACCTGAAACACCCCAGG
TTCTGTGAGAAGGGCTGGAGGAAGAAGAGCGGGGGATGGGGGGGGTGGGGCGGAGGGGAGGGTCAGTTGG
CTCCCCTCCGCTCCCCTCCACACCCCGAGGTAGCTTGGTCAAGAATAGGAAACAGTTTACTCCGAAGATT
AATCGGTATTTGTTGTCCTCGTGACAAGGAGATAATATGCGGGATAATGGGACGTGGCGTCTCACTCCCA
GGAGCACAACGGAGCCGAGGGGCTCGGGGCCAGGGGCGGCGCGCGGGACTGCGAGGAGGCTGCCGGCGCA
TCCGTGAGCTCTCGGACCGGCTCCGGATGCCCGGCGCCTCCATGGAGTCGGGCGAGGGAAGGGAAAATCG
GTAACAGTATGCGAAATATCTGGTACAAAGGATGCTTCTGTCACTCGCAAGAATTTGTTATGGGAACAAT
CCTGTCGCTCTGTAATTGCTCATTAGAGAACGTTTTGTTTCTCATTAAGGCGACATGAATAAGCGTCTAG
TTGAAGGAGACAGCTGTAGAAATGTTCCACAAGAGACCTCTGGACACGATTCGGCACCAATTGCCAATTA
GACATGTCAGTTTTAAGAGCAGAAAACAATATAGGACGGACACTGGGAAGATAGGGAGCAAAGCGCTCGC
TTCTTGTTTCCCAGCGCGGCCGCTCGGCCGGCGGAGGCCTCCTGACGCGCGGGGCCCGGGCTCCCCTGGG
CGACCCCGCCCGCACGGGCCCCGAACCCGCCGCCTCCGCGAGCTCAGAGGGCCCCCAGGCCCGCTCCCGC
CTCTGGTGAGACTAGCGATTGACCCCACCGAGTGTAGGCAACCCCATCCCTGCCTGACTTTTGAAACCGT
AGGATTCCCACTTGTAGACACTGGACACACCCAAGTGACACCCGAACTTCGCACTCACGAGCGTCCACCC
CTCCGCCCCCAGCAATCTGAGGTCCTGGTGATCCCTCCCCTGACAAGAGTCTGGCCCACTTAGTCCGAGA
AGTCTTGGGGAGGGACTCAGGGCACGGTGGCCTAGGCCTGGGAGGGCTGAGCCCAGAGCCTCCACTCCGG
GCTCTCCCCGGTGCGTCTTGGGGATCGGAGGAGGGGACAGGGTGATTACCCAGAGAGGTAGCTGGCCAGC
CTAAGGGCAGAGATCTTGGGGCCCTAGTGCCCGAAGGTGCGGAGGAGCGCACTCGGCAAGACTAGTTTCC
TGGGGATCGACTCTACGCCATACAGGACGGCGGCCCAGGCTGGACCGGGCCGGGCTAGAGCAGTCACAGG
CCGGGCCAAGGAAGGCCAAAGCAGGGGTTGGAGCCGGCCGGACCCTGGGTGGGGAGAAGCAGGCTCCCGC
CCGGCCGGAAAACTAGTCGGCGCAGAGCTGTGCCCAACTCTAGCCGCCATGACGTCACGCGGGCCGGGCA
GCCAATGAGGACGGCGCTGGCGTGGATATTAAGGAAAGTTAGCGCCTGCCTGAGCACCCTCTTTTCTTAT
CATTGACATTTAAACTCTGGGGCAGGTCCTCGCGTAGAACGCGGCTGTCAGGCGCGCCGAAGTTGGTCGT
GAGGCACTGGGCAGGTAAGTATCAAGGTTACAAGACAGGTTTAAGGAGACCAATAGAAACTGGGCTTGTC
GAGACAGAGAAGACTCTTGCGTTTCTGATAGGCACCTATTGGTCTTACTGACATCCACTTTGCCTTTCTC
TCCACAGGTGTCCACTCCCAGGCGGCCGCCACCATGGTGAGCAAGGGCGAGGAGCTGTTCACCGGGGTGG
TGCCCATCCTGGTCGAGCTGGACGGCGACGTAAACGGCCACAAGTTCAGCGTGTCCGGCGAGGGCGAGGG
CGATGCCACCTACGGCAAGCTGACCCTGAAGTTCATCTGCACCACCGGCAAGCTGCCCGTGCCCTGGCCC
ACCCTCGTGACCACCTTCACCTACGGCGTGCAGTGCTTCGCCCGCTACCCCGACCACATGAAGCAGCACG
ACTTCTTCAAGTCCGCCATGCCCGAAGGCTACGTCCAGGAGCGCACCATCTTCTTCAAGGACGACGGCAA
CTACAAGACCCGCGCCGAGGTGAAGTTCGAGGGCGACACCCTGGTGAACCGCATCGAGCTGAAGGGCATC
GACTTCAAGGAGGACGGCAACATCCTGGGGCACAAGCTGGAGTACAACTACAACAGCCACAAGGTCTATA
TCACCGCCGACAAGCAGAAGAACGGCATCAAGGTGAACTTCAAGACCCGCCACAACATCGAGGACGGCAG
CGTGCAGCTCGCCGACCACTACCAGCAGAACACCCCCATCGGCGACGGCCCCGTGCTGCTGCCCGACAAC
CACTACCTGAGCACCCAGTCCGCCCTGAGCAAAGACCCCAACGAGAAGCGCGATCACATGGTCCTGCTGG
AGTTCGTGACCGCCGCCGGGATCACTCTCGGCATGGACGAGCTGTACAAGTAAGCGGCCGCGATCGCTCA
ACCTCTGGATTACAAAATTTGTGAAAGATTGACTGGTATTCTTAACTATGTTGCTCCTTTTACGCTATGT
GGATACGCTGCTTTAATGCCTTTGTATCATGCTATTGCTTCCCGTATGGCTTTCATTTTCTCCTCCTTGT
ATAAATCCTGGTTGCTGTCTCTTTATGAGGAGTTGTGGCCCGTTGTCAGGCAACGTGGCGTGGTGTGCAC
TGTGTTTGCTGACGCAACCCCCACTGGTTGGGGCATTGCCACCACCTGTCAGCTCCTTTCCGGGACTTTC
GCTTTCCCCCTCCCTATTGCCACGGCGGAACTCATCGCCGCCTGCCTTGCCCGCTGCTGGACAGGGGCTC
GGCTGTTGGGCACTGACAATTCCGTGGTGTTGTCGGGGAAATCATCGTCCTTTCCTTGGCTGCTCGCCTG
TGTTGCCACCTGGATTCTGCGCGGGACGTCCTTCTGCTACGTCCCTTCGGCCCTCAATCCAGCGGACCTT
CCTTCCCGCGGCCTGCTGCCGGCTCTGCGGCCTCTTCCGCGTCTTCGCCTTCGCCCTCAGACGAGTCGGA
TCTCCCTTTGGGCCGCCTCCCCGCGATCGCAGACATGATAAGATACATTGATGAGTTTGGACAAACCACA
ACTAGAATGCAGTGAAAAAAATGCTTTATTTGTGAAATTTGTGATGCTATTGCTTTATTTGTAACCATTA
TAAGCTGCAATAAACAAGTTAACAACAACAATTGCATTCATTTTATGTTTCAGGTTCAGGGGGAGATGTG
GGAGGTTTTTTAAAGCAAGTAAAACCTCTACAAATGTGGTAGTCGAAATTCCCGATAAGGATCTTCCTAG
AGCATGGCTACGTAGATAAGTAGCATGGCGGGTTAATCATTAACTACAAGGAACCCCTAGTGATGGAGTT
GGCCACTCCCTCTCTGCGCGCTCGCTCGCTCACTGAGGCCGGGCGACCAAAGGTCGCCCGACGCCCGGGC
TTTGCCCGGGCGGCCTCAGTGAGCGAGCGAGCGCGCAGCCTTAATTAACCTAATTCACTGGCCGTCGTTT
TACAACGTCGTGACTGGGAAAACCCTGGCGTTACCCAACTTAATCGCCTTGCAGCACATCCCCCTTTCGC
CAGCTGGCGTAATAGCGAAGAGGCCCGCACCGATCGCCCTTCCCAACAGTTGCGCAGCCTGAATGGCGAA
TGGG
[124 nt withheld, positions 4415-4538]
C
[91 nt withheld, positions 4540-4630]
A
[49 nt withheld, positions 4632-4680]
CCTTTGACGTTGGAGTCCACGTTCTTT
[37 nt withheld, positions 4708-4744]
ACCCTATCTCGGTCTATTCTTTTGATTTATAAGGGATTTTGCCGATTTCGGCCTATTGGTTAAAAAATGA
GCTGATTTAACAAAAATTTAACGCGAATTTTAACAAAATATTAACGCTTACAATTTAGGTGGCACTTTTC
GGGGAAATGTGCGCGGAACCCCTATTTGTTTATTTTTCTAAATACATTCAAATATGTATCCGCTCATGAG
ACAATAACCCTGATAAATGCTTCAATAATATTGAAAAAGGAAGAGTATGAGTATTCAACATTTCCGTGTC
GCCCTTATTCCCTTTTTTGCGGCATTTTGCCTTCCTGTTTTTGCTCACCCAGAAACGCTGGTGAAAGTAA
AAGATGCTGAAGATCAGTTGGGTGCACGAGTGGGTTACATCGAACTGGATCTCAACAGCGGTAAGATCCT
TGAGAGTTTTCGCCCCGAAGAACGTTTTCCAATGATGAGCACTTTTAAAGTTCTGCTATGTGGCGCGGTA
TTATCCCGTATTGACGCCGGGCAAGAGCAACTCGGTCGCCGCATACACTATTCTCAGAATGACTTGGTTG
AGTACTCACCAGTCACAGAAAAGCATCTTACGGATGGCATGACAGTAAGAGAATTATGCAGTGCTGCCAT
AACCATGAGTGATAACACTGCGGCCAACTTACTTCTGACAACGATCGGAGGACCGAAGGAGCTAACCGCT
TTTTTGCACAACATGGGGGATCATGTAACTCGCCTTGATCGTTGGGAACCGGAGCTGAATGAAGCCATAC
CAAACGACGAGCGTGACACCACGATGCCTGTAGCAATGGCAACAACGTTGCGCAAACTATTAACTGGCGA
ACTACTTACTCTAGCTTCCCGGCAACAATTAATAGACTGGATGGAGGCGGATAAAGTTGCAGGACCACTT
CTGCGCTCGGCCCTTCCGGCTGGCTGGTTTATTGCTGATAAATCTGGAGCCGGTGAGCGTGGGTCTCGCG
GTATCATTGCAGCACTGGGGCCAGATGGTAAGCCCTCCCGTATCGTAGTTATCTACACGACGGGGAGTCA
GGCAACTATGGATGAACGAAATAGACAGATCGCTGAGATAGGTGCCTCACTGATTAAGCATTGGTAACTG
TCAGACCAAGTTTACTCATATATACTTTAGATTGATTTAAAACTTCATTTTTAATTTAAAAGGATCTAGG
TGAAGATCCTTTTTGATAATCTCATGACCAAAATCCCTTAACGTGAGTTTTCGTTCCACTGAGCGTCAGA
CCCCGTAGAAAAGATCAAAGGATCTTCTTGAGATCCTTTTTTTCTGCGCGTAATCTGCTGCTTGCAAACA
AAAAAACCACCGCTACCAGCGGTGGTTTGTTTGCCGGATCAAGAGCTACCAACTCTTTTTCCGAAGGTAA
CTGGCTTCAGCAGAGCGCAGATACCAAATACTGTTCTTCTAGTGTAGCCGTAGTTAGGCCACCACTTCAA
GAACTCTGTAGCACCGCCTACATACCTCGCTCTGCTAATCCTGTTACCAGTGGCTGCTGCCAGTGGCGAT
AAGTCGTGTCTTACCGGGTTGGACTCAAGACGATAGTTACCGGATAAGGCGCAGCGGTCGGGCTGAACGG
GGGGTTCGTGCACACAGCCCAGCTTGGAGCGAACGACCTACACCGAACTGAGATACCTACAGCGTGAGCT
ATGAGAAAGCGCCACGCTTCCCGAAGGGAGAAAGGCGGACAGGTATCCGGTAAGCGGCAGGGTCGGAACA
GGAGAGCGCACGAGGGAGCTTCCAGGGGGAAACGCCTGGTATCTTTATAGTCCTGTCGGGTTTCGCCACC
TCTGACTTGAGCGTCGATTTTTGTGATGCTCGTCAGGGGGGCGGAGCCTATGGAAAAACGCCAGCAACGC
GGCCTTTTTACGGTTCCTGGCCTTTTGCTGGCCTTTTGCTCACATGTTCTTTCCTGCGTTATCCCCTGAT
TCTGTGGATAACCGTATTACCGCCTTTGAGTGAGCTGATACCGCTCGCCGCAGCCGAACGACCGAGCGCA
GCGAGTCAGTGAGCGAGGAAGCGGAAGAGCGCCCAATACGCAAACCGCCTCTCCCCGCGCGTTGGCCGAT
TCATTAATGCAGCTGGCACGACAGGTTTCCCGACTGGAAAGCGGGCAGTGAGCGCAACGCAATTAATGTG
AGTTAGCTCACTCATTAGGCACCCCAGGCTTTACACTTTATGCTTCCGGCTCGTATGTTGTGTGGAATTG
TGAGCGGATAACAATTTCACACAGGAAACAGCTATGACCATGATTACGCCAGATTTAATTAAGG
Features (pLannotate 1.2.2; 16 found; start..end, strand, type, name):
   2325..2457    +  intron         chimeric intron: chimera between introns from human β-globin and immunoglobulin heavy chain genes
   2484..3203    +  CDS            EmGFP: Emerald GFP mammalian codon-optimized
   3218..3804    +  misc_feature   WPRE: woodchuck hepatitis virus posttranscriptional regulatory element
   3819..3940    -  polyA_signal   SV40 poly(A) signal: SV40 polyadenylation signal
   3963..4031    -  CDS            large T antigen (fragment): large T antigen from SV40 (simian virus 40)
   4109..4239    +  repeat_region  AAV2 ITR (fragment): inverted terminal repeat of adeno-associated virus serotype 2 inverted
   4253..4410    +  CDS            lacZα (fragment): LacZα fragment of β-galactosidase; lacZ fragment
   4415..4843    +  rep_origin     f1 ori (sequence partly withheld): f1 bacteriophage origin of replication; arrow indicates direction of (+) strand synthesis
   4896..5000    +  promoter       AmpR promoter: bla
   5001..5861    +  CDS            AmpR: β-lactamase; bla; confers resistance to ampicillin, carbenicillin, and related antibiotics
   6032..6620    +  rep_origin     ori: high-copy-number ColE1/pMB1/pBR322/pUC origin of replication
   6803..6895    +  CDS            lacI (fragment): lac repressor; lacI; The lac repressor binds to the lac operator to inhibit transcription in E. coli. This inhibition can be relieved by adding lactose or isopropyl-β-D-thiogalactopyranoside (IPTG).
   6908..6929    +  protein_bind   CAP binding site: CAP binding activates transcription in the presence of cAMP. E. coli catabolite activator protein
   6944..6974    +  promoter       lac promoter: promoter for the E. coli lac operon
   6982..6998    +  protein_bind   lac operator: The lac repressor binds to the lac operator to inhibit transcription in E. coli. This inhibition can be relieved by adding lactose or isopropyl-β-D-thiogalactopyranoside (IPTG). lac repressor encoded by lacI
   7048..130     -  repeat_region  AAV2 ITR (fragment) (across the origin): inverted terminal repeat of adeno-associated virus serotype 2 inverted
