[The description below was written by a language model from this plasmid's Addgene catalogue record and pLannotate feature annotations shown in this document.]
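Description:
pEMS2045 is a single-stranded AAV2 (ssAAV) genome plasmid of 7,048 bp, used as the transfer vector for producing recombinant AAV that reports the activity of a human PAX6-derived MiniPromoter. The bacterial backbone carries an ampicillin resistance gene (β-lactamase with its own promoter), a ColE1/pUC-type origin of replication, an f1 phage origin, and remnants of a lac cloning region (lacI and lacZα fragments, CAP site, lac promoter and operator). Although the annotated origin is of the high-copy type, the catalogue lists the plasmid as low copy and it is maintained in a recombination-deficient stable strain, which is the usual way to protect the repeat-rich ITRs from rearrangement.

The payload sits between two AAV2 inverted terminal repeats, both annotated as fragments, one of which spans the plasmid's numbering origin. The ITRs are the cis elements needed for replication and packaging of the genome into AAV capsids. Ple256, described as a PAX6 MiniPromoter or enhancer of human origin and about 2.1 kb, is the regulatory element. It is not annotated in the feature table, but presumably occupies the unannotated stretch between the left ITR and the chimeric β-globin/immunoglobulin intron. Downstream of the intron lie a mammalian codon-optimized Emerald GFP coding sequence, a WPRE that enhances transcript stability and expression, and an SV40 polyadenylation signal, which is annotated on the reverse strand next to a small large T antigen fragment.

According to the associated publication title, constructs of this series were used to test whether compact PAX6 regulatory sequences drive restricted expression from rAAV in the adult mouse retina, with EmGFP fluorescence as the readout.
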