Addgene plasmid #79653: pEMS2045
Purpose: ssAAV genome with Ple256 (PAX6 MiniPromoter) driving an emerald GFP (EmGFP) reporter. Contains WPRE
Depositing lab: Elizabeth Simpson. Depositing organization: University of British Columbia. Publication: PAX6 MiniPromoters drive restricted expression from rAAV in the adult mouse retina. Hickmott JW, Chen CY, Arenillas DJ, Korecki AJ, Lam SL, Molday LL, Bonaguro RJ, Zhou M, Chou AY, Mathelier A, Boye SL, Hauswirth WW, Molday RS, Wasserman WW, Simpson EM. Mol Ther Methods Clin Dev. 2016 Aug 10;3:16051. doi: 10.1038/mtm.2016.51. eCollection 2016. PubMed 27556059.
Backbone
  Vector backbone: ssAAV2
  Backbone size w/o insert (bp): 4972
  Total vector size (bp): 7048
  Vector type: AAV
Growth in bacteria
  Bacterial resistance: Ampicillin, 100 μg/mL
  Growth temperature: 30°C
  Growth strain: NEB Stable
  Copy number: Low Copy
Gene/Insert
  Gene/Insert name: ssAAV Ple256-EmGFP WPRE (alt name: Ple256 (PAX6 enhancer))
  Species: H. sapiens (human)
  Insert size (bp): 2090
  Promoter: PAX6 enhancer
  Cloning method: Restriction Enzyme; 5′ cloning site See map (unknown if destroyed); 3′ cloning site See map (unknown if destroyed)
  Sequencing primers: 5′ M13pUC-rev; 3′ EBV-rev
Terms and licenses: Academic/Nonprofit Terms; Industry Terms: Not Available to Industry
How to cite: pEMS2045 was a gift from Elizabeth Simpson (Addgene plasmid # 79653 ; http://n2t.net/addgene:79653 ; RRID:Addgene_79653)
