>Addgene plasmid #79653 | pEMS2045 | addgene partial sequence | sequence record 159172 | EGFP-N 5'-CGTCGCCGTCCAGCTCGACCAG-3'
CTCGCCCTTGCTCACCATGGTGGCGGCCGCCTGGGAGTGGACACCTGTGGAGAGAAAGGCAAAGTGGATG
TCAGTAAGACCAATAGGTGCCTATCAGAAACGCAAGAGTCTTCTCTGTCTCGACAAGCCCAGTTTCTATT
GGTCTCCTTAAACCTGTCTTGTAACCTTGATACTTACCTGCCCAGTGCCTCACGACCAACTTCGGCGCGC
CTGACAGCCGCGTTCTACGCGAGGACCTGCCCCAGAGTTTAAATGTCAATGATAAGAAAAGAGGGTGCTC
AGGCAGGCGCTAACTTTCCTTAATATCCACGCCAGCGCCGTCCTCATTGGCTGCCCGGCCCGCGTGACGT
CATGGCGGCTAGAGTTGGGCACAGCTCTGCGCCGACTAGTTTTCCGGCCGGGCGGGAGCCTGCTTCTCCC
CACCCAGGGTCCGGCCGGCTCCAACCCCTGCTTTGGCCTTCCTTGGCCCGGCCTGTGACTGCTCTAGCCC
GGCCCGGTCCAGCCTGGGCCGCCGTCCTGTATGGCGTAGAGTCGATCCCCAGGAAACTAGTCTTGCCGAG
TGCGCTCCTCCGCACCTTCGGGCACTAGGGCCCCAAGATCTCTGCCCTTAGGCTGGCCAGCTACCTCTCT
GGGTAATCACCCTGTCCCCTCCTCCGATCCCCAAGACGCACCGGGGAGAGCCCGGAGTGGAGGCTCTGGG
CTCAGCCCTCCCAGGCCTAGGCCACCGTGCCCTGAGTCCCTCCCCAAGACTTCTCGGACTAAGTGGGCCA
GACTCTTGTCAGGGGAGGGATCACCAGGACCTCAGATTGCTGGGGGCGGAGGGGTGGACGCTCGTGAGTG
CGAAGTTCGGGTGTCACTTGGG
