>Addgene plasmid #79653 | pEMS2045 | addgene partial sequence | sequence record 159173 | M13pUC-Rev 5'-AGCGGATAACAATTTCACACAGG-3'
GGCCAACTCCATCACTAGGGGTTCCTTGTAGTTAATGATTAACCCGCCATGCTACTTATCTACGTAGCCA
TGCTCTAGGAAGATCGGAATTCCCTAGGCCGGCCACGCGTGGACACATCGACCACATTGTATGTAGGTGG
TGTTTGTTGAACCATTTTGTTGGCCTGGGAATGTGAGGGTTGTGTATGTCAGGAGCGGTATGAAGGTGGC
TGGTGGGTGCGTGTGTGTGTTTGTGGGCAGCACTGTGTGCATAAGAACGAGCTGCGTGGTGCACTATTCA
AATTTGACATTAGAATGCAGGGAGAGCCCCCTTGTAGAAGTGTGACAAGATAACGCACTGACAGACTGCG
AGGTTAACATAATTGTATCCTGTTGCTTTTTGCTGTAATTGACAAATTATGTGACTATGAGTAGGGTGCA
CATGAAAAGGTGAGCAGGGAGATGCAGGGCGAGTCGGGGATGGGGCATTG
